>Addgene plasmid #143977 | TFORF1766 | addgene full sequence | sequence record 400518 | Addgene NGS Result
TTAATGTAGTCTTATGCAATACTCTTGTAGTCTTGCAACATGGTAACGATGAGTTAGCAACATGCCTTAC
AAGGAGAGAAAAAGCACCGTGCATGCCGATTGGTGGAAGTAAGGTGGTACGATCGTGCCTTATTAGGAAG
GCAACAGACGGGTCTGACATGGATTGGACGAACCACTGAATTGCCGCATTGCAGAGATATTGTATTTAAG
TGCCTAGCTCGATACATAAACGGGTCTCTCTGGTTAGACCAGATCTGAGCCTGGGAGCTCTCTGGCTAAC
TAGGGAACCCACTGCTTAAGCCTCAATAAAGCTTGCCTTGAGTGCTTCAAGTAGTGTGTGCCCGTCTGTT
GTGTGACTCTGGTAACTAGAGATCCCTCAGACCCTTTTAGTCAGTGTGGAAAATCTCTAGCAGTGGCGCC
CGAACAGGGACTTGAAAGCGAAAGGGAAACCAGAGGAGCTCTCTCGACGCAGGACTCGGCTTGCTGAAGC
GCGCACGGCAAGAGGCGAGGGGCGGCGACTGGTGAGTACGCCAAAAATTTTGACTAGCGGAGGCTAGAAG
GAGAGAGATGGGTGCGAGAGCGTCAGTATTAAGCGGGGGAGAATTAGATCGCGATGGGAAAAAATTCGGT
TAAGGCCAGGGGGAAAGAAAAAATATAAATTAAAACATATAGTATGGGCAAGCAGGGAGCTAGAACGATT
CGCAGTTAATCCTGGCCTGTTAGAAACATCAGAAGGCTGTAGACAAATACTGGGACAGCTACAACCATCC
CTTCAGACAGGATCAGAAGAACTTAGATCATTATATAATACAGTAGCAACCCTCTATTGTGTGCATCAAA
GGATAGAGATAAAAGACACCAAGGAAGCTTTAGACAAGATAGAGGAAGAGCAAAACAAAAGTAAGACCAC
CGCACAGCAAGCGGCCGCTGATCTTCAGACCTGGAGGAGGAGATATGAGGGACAATTGGAGAAGTGAATT
ATATAAATATAAAGTAGTAAAAATTGAACCATTAGGAGTAGCACCCACCAAGGCAAAGAGAAGAGTGGTG
CAGAGAGAAAAAAGAGCAGTGGGAATAGGAGCTTTGTTCCTTGGGTTCTTGGGAGCAGCAGGAAGCACTA
TGGGCGCAGCGTCAATGACGCTGACGGTACAGGCCAGACAATTATTGTCTGGTATAGTGCAGCAGCAGAA
CAATTTGCTGAGGGCTATTGAGGCGCAACAGCATCTGTTGCAACTCACAGTCTGGGGCATCAAGCAGCTC
CAGGCAAGAATCCTGGCTGTGGAAAGATACCTAAAGGATCAACAGCTCCTGGGGATTTGGGGTTGCTCTG
GAAAACTCATTTGCACCACTGCTGTGCCTTGGAATGCTAGTTGGAGTAATAAATCTCTGGAACAGATTTG
GAATCACACGACCTGGATGGAGTGGGACAGAGAAATTAACAATTACACAAGCTTAATACACTCCTTAATT
GAAGAATCGCAAAACCAGCAAGAAAAGAATGAACAAGAATTATTGGAATTAGATAAATGGGCAAGTTTGT
GGAATTGGTTTAACATAACAAATTGGCTGTGGTATATAAAATTATTCATAATGATAGTAGGAGGCTTGGT
AGGTTTAAGAATAGTTTTTGCTGTACTTTCTATAGTGAATAGAGTTAGGCAGGGATATTCACCATTATCG
TTTCAGACCCACCTCCCAACCCCGAGGGGACCCATGCATTGCATCTCAATTAGTCAGCAACCAGGTGTGG
AAAGTCCCCAGGCTCCCCAGCAGGCAGAAGTATGCAAAGCATGCGTCTCAATTAGTCAGCAACCATAGTC
CCGCCCCTAACTCCGCCCATCCCGCCCCTAACTCCGCCCAGTTCCGCCCATTCTCCGCCCCATGGCTGAC
TAATTTTTTTTATTTATGCAGAGGCCGAGGCCGCCTCGGCCTCTGAGCTATTCCAGAAGTAGTGAGGAGG
CTTTTTTGGAGGCCTAGGCTTTTGCAAAAAGCTTTCTAGAGGTACCACCGGAGCTTACCATGACCGAGTA
CAAGCCCACGGTGCGCCTCGCCACCCGCGACGACGTCCCCAGGGCCGTACGCACCCTCGCCGCCGCGTTC
GCCGACTACCCCGCCACGCGCCACACCGTCGATCCGGACCGCCACATCGAGCGGGTCACCGAGCTGCAAG
AACTCTTCCTCACGCGCGTCGGGCTCGACATCGGCAAGGTGTGGGTCGCGGACGACGGCGCCGCCGTGGC
GGTCTGGACCACGCCGGAGAGCGTCGAAGCGGGGGCGGTGTTCGCCGAGATCGGCCCGCGCATGGCCGAG
TTGAGCGGTTCCCGGCTGGCCGCGCAGCAACAGATGGAAGGCCTCCTGGCGCCGCACCGGCCCAAGGAGC
CCGCGTGGTTCCTGGCCACCGTCGGCGTCTCGCCCGACCACCAGGGCAAGGGTCTGGGCAGCGCCGTCGT
GCTCCCCGGAGTGGAGGCGGCCGAGCGCGCCGGGGTGCCCGCCTTCCTGGAGACCTCCGCGCCCCGCAAC
CTCCCCTTCTACGAGCGGCTCGGCTTCACCGTCACCGCCGACGTCGAGGTGCCCGAAGGACCGCGCACCT
GGTGCATGACCCGCAAGCCCGGTGCCAGTTAACGAATTCTAGATCTTGAGACAAATGGCAGTATTCATCC
ACAATTTTAAAAGAAAAGGGGGGATTGGGGGGTACAGTGCAGGGGAAAGAATAGTAGACATAATAGCAAC
AGACATACAAACTAAAGAATTACAAAAACAAATTACAAAAATTCAAAATTTTCGGGTTTATTACAGGGAC
AGCAGAGATCCACTTTGGCGCCGGCTCGAGGCCTGCAGGTGCAAAGATGGATAAAGTTTTAAACAGAGAG
GAATCTTTGCAGCTAATGGACCTTCTAGGTCTTGAAAGGAGTGGGAATTGGCTCCGGTGCCCGTCAGTGG
GCAGAGCGCACATCGCCCACAGTCCCCGAGAAGTTGGGGGGAGGGGTCGGCAATTGAACCGGTGCCTAGA
GAAGGTGGCGCGGGGTAAACTGGGAAAGTGATGTCGTGTACTGGCTCCGCCTTTTTCCCGAGGGTGGGGG
AGAACCGTATATAAGTGCAGTAGTCGCCGTGAACGTTCTTTTTCGCAACGGGTTTGCCGCCAGAACACAG
GTAAGTGCCGTGTGTGGTTCCCGCGGGCCTGGCCTCTTTACGGGTTATGGCCCTTGCGTGCCTTGAATTA
CTTCCACCTGGCTGCAGTACGTGATTCTTGATCCCGAGCTTCGGGTTGGAAGTGGGTGGGAGAGTTCGAG
GCCTTGCGCTTAAGGAGCCCCTTCGCCTCGTGCTTGAGTTGAGGCCTGGCCTGGGCGCTGGGGCCGCCGC
GTGCGAATCTGGTGGCACCTTCGCGCCTGTCTCGCTGCTTTCGATAAGTCTCTAGCCATTTAAAATTTTT
GATGACCTGCTGCGACGCTTTTTTTCTGGCAAGATAGTCTTGTAAATGCGGGCCAAGATCTGCACACTGG
TATTTCGGTTTTTGGGGCCGCGGGCGGCGACGGGGCCCGTGCGTCCCAGCGCACATGTTCGGCGAGGCGG
GGCCTGCGAGCGCGGCCACCGAGAATCGGACGGGGGTAGTCTCAAGCTGGCCGGCCTGCTCTGGTGCCTG
GCCTCGCGCCGCCGTGTATCGCCCCGCCCTGGGCGGCAAGGCTGGCCCGGTCGGCACCAGTTGCGTGAGC
GGAAAGATGGCCGCTTCCCGGCCCTGCTGCAGGGAGCTCAAAATGGAGGACGCGGCGCTCGGGAGAGCGG
GCGGGTGAGTCACCCACACAAAGGAAAAGGGCCTTTCCGTCCTCAGCCGTCGCTTCATGTGACTCCACGG
AGTACCGGGCGCCGTCCAGGCACCTCGATTAGTTCTCGAGCTTTTGGAGTACGTCGTCTTTAGGTTGGGG
GGAGGGGTTTTATGCGATGGAGTTTCCCCACACTGAGTGGGTGGAGACTGAAGTTAGGCCAGCTTGGCAC
TTGATGTAATTCTCCTTGGAATTTGCCCTTTTTGAGTTTGGATCTTGGTTCATTCTCAAGCCTCAGACAG
TGGTTCAAAGTTTTTTTCTTCCATTTCAGGTGTCGTGAGGCTAGCACCGCCACCATGTATGAAGGAAAAG
AGAATGTATCATTTGAACTTCAAAGAGACTTTTCCCAGGAAACAGACTTTTCAGAAGCCTCTCTTCTAGA
GAAACAACAGGAAGTCCACTCAGCAGGAAATATAAAGAAGGAGAAGAGCAACACCATTGATGGAACAGTG
AAAGATGAGACAAGCCCCGTGGAGGAGTGTTTTTTTAGTCAAAGTTCAAACTCATATCAGTGTCATACCA
TCACTGGAGAGCAGCCCTCTGGGTGTACAGGATTGGGGAAATCCATCAGCTTTGATACAAAACTCGTGAA
GCATGAAATAATTAATTCTGAGGAAAGACCTTTCAAATGTGAAGAATTAGTAGAGCCCTTTAGGTGTGAC
TCTCAACTTATTCAACATCAAGAGAACAACACTGAGGAAAAGCCTTATCAGTGTTCGGAGTGTGGCAAAG
CTTTCAGCATTAATGAGAAATTAATTTGGCATCAGAGACTTCACAGTGGGGAGAAACCCTTCAAATGTGT
GGAGTGTGGGAAAAGCTTCAGCTACAGTTCCCATTATATCACACATCAGACAATCCACAGTGGGGAGAAG
CCCTATCAGTGTAAGATGTGTGGGAAGGCCTTCAGTGTTAATGGAAGCCTAAGTAGGCATCAGAGAATCC
ATACGGGAGAGAAGCCCTATCAGTGCAAGGAATGTGGAAATGGCTTCAGCTGTAGTTCTGCATATATTAC
ACATCAGAGAGTCCACACTGGAGAGAAACCTTACGAGTGTAATGACTGTGGGAAAGCGTTCAATGTTAAT
GCAAAATTAATTCAACATCAGAGAATCCATACTGGAGAGAAACCTTATGAATGTAATGAATGTGGAAAAG
GCTTCAGGTGCAGCTCCCAGCTTAGGCAGCATCAGAGCATCCACACAGGAGAAAAGCCCTATCAGTGTAA
AGAGTGTGGAAAAGGCTTCAATAATAATACAAAACTCATTCAGCATCAGAGAATCCACACAGGTGAGAAA
CCCTATGAATGCACTGAATGTGGAAAAGCCTTCAGTGTCAAAGGGAAGTTAATCCAACACCAGAGAATTC
ACACAGGCGAGAAACCCTATGAGTGTAATGAATGCGGGAAAGCCTTCAGATGTAACTCCCAATTTCGGCA
GCATCTGAGAATTCACACTGGGGAGAAGCCCTATGAGTGTAATGAGTGTGGAAAGGCCTTCAGCGTTAAT
GGGAAACTAATGCGGCATCAGAGAATTCACACTGGGGAGAAACCTTTTGAATGTAATGAGTGTGGGAGAT
GCTTTACTTCTAAAAGAAACCTACTTGATCATCACCGAATCCATACTGGAGAAAAGCCCTATCAATGTAA
GGAATGTGGGAAAGCCTTCAGTATCAATGCCAAACTAACTAGGCATCAGAGGATACATACTGGGGAGAAA
CCTTTCAAATGTATGGAATGTGAGAAAGCATTCAGCTGTAGTTCTAACTATATTGTGCACCAGAGAATCC
ATACAGGAGAGAAACCCTTTCAGTGTAAGGAGTGTGGAAAAGCCTTCCATGTTAATGCCCATTTAATTCG
GCATCAGAGAAGCCACACTGGGGAGAAACCCTTCAGATGTGTGGAATGTGGCAAAGGCTTCAGCTTTAGT
TCTGACTACATTATACATCAGACAGTCCACACTTGGAAGAAACCCTATATGTGTAGTGTGTGTGGGAAAG
CATTCAGGTTTAGCTTCCAGCTCAGTCAGCATCAGAGTGTCCATAGTGAAGGAAAATCCTAGTAATGAAC
TAGTCCGTAACTTGAAAGTATTTCGATTTCTTGGCTTTATATATCTTGTGGAAAGGACGATTCACACCAT
ATGGTACCGTGCTCACGCGTTAAGTCGACAATCAACCTCTGGATTACAAAATTTGTGAAAGATTGACTGG
TATTCTTAACTATGTTGCTCCTTTTACGCTATGTGGATACGCTGCTTTAATGCCTTTGTATCATGCTATT
GCTTCCCGTATGGCTTTCATTTTCTCCTCCTTGTATAAATCCTGGTTGCTGTCTCTTTATGAGGAGTTGT
GGCCCGTTGTCAGGCAACGTGGCGTGGTGTGCACTGTGTTTGCTGACGCAACCCCCACTGGTTGGGGCAT
TGCCACCACCTGTCAGCTCCTTTCCGGGACTTTCGCTTTCCCCCTCCCTATTGCCACGGCGGAACTCATC
GCCGCCTGCCTTGCCCGCTGCTGGACAGGGGCTCGGCTGTTGGGCACTGACAATTCCGTGGTGTTGTCGG
GGAAATCATCGTCCTTTCCTTGGCTGCTCGCCTGTGTTGCCACCTGGATTCTGCGCGGGACGTCCTTCTG
CTACGTCCCTTCGGCCCTCAATCCAGCGGACCTTCCTTCCCGCGGCCTGCTGCCGGCTCTGCGGCCTCTT
CCGCGTCTTCGCCTTCGCCCTCAGACGAGTCGGATCTCCCTTTGGGCCGCCTCCCCGCGTCGACTTTAAG
ACCAATGACTTACAAGGCAGCTGTAGATCTTAGCCACTTTTTAAAAGAAAAGGGGGGACTGGAAGGGCTA
ATTCACTCCCAACGAAGACAAGATCTGCTTTTTGCTTGTACTGGGTCTCTCTGGTTAGACCAGATCTGAG
CCTGGGAGCTCTCTGGCTAACTAGGGAACCCACTGCTTAAGCCTCAATAAAGCTTGCCTTGAGTGCTTCA
AGTAGTGTGTGCCCGTCTGTTGTGTGACTCTGGTAACTAGAGATCCCTCAGACCCTTTTAGTCAGTGTGG
AAAATCTCTAGCAGTACGTATAGTAGTTCATGTCATCTTATTATTCAGTATTTATAACTTGCAAAGAAAT
GAATATCAGAGAGTGAGAGGAACTTGTTTATTGCAGCTTATAATGGTTACAAATAAAGCAATAGCATCAC
AAATTTCACAAATAAAGCATTTTTTTCACTGCATTCTAGTTGTGGTTTGTCCAAACTCATCAATGTATCT
TATCATGTCTGGCTCTAGCTATCCCGCCCCTAACTCCGCCCATCCCGCCCCTAACTCCGCCCAGTTCCGC
CCATTCTCCGCCCCATGGCTGACTAATTTTTTTTATTTATGCAGAGGCCGAGGCCGCCTCGGCCTCTGAG
CTATTCCAGAAGTAGTGAGGAGGCTTTTTTGGAGGCCTAGGGACGTACCCAATTCGCCCTATAGTGAGTC
GTATTACGCGCGCTCACTGGCCGTCGTTTTACAACGTCGTGACTGGGAAAACCCTGGCGTTACCCAACTT
AATCGCCTTGCAGCACATCCCCCTTTCGCCAGCTGGCGTAATAGCGAAGAGGCCCGCACCGATCGCCCTT
CCCAACAGTTGCGCAGCCTGAATGGCGAATGGG
[124 nt withheld, positions 7454-7577]
C
[91 nt withheld, positions 7579-7669]
A
[49 nt withheld, positions 7671-7719]
CCTTTGACGTTGGAGTCCACGTTCTTT
[37 nt withheld, positions 7747-7783]
ACCCTATCTCGGTCTATTCTTTTGATTTATAAGGGATTTTGCCGATTTCGGCCTATTGGTTAAAAAATGA
GCTGATTTAACAAAAATTTAACGCGAATTTTAACAAAATATTAACGCTTACAATTTAGGTGGCACTTTTC
GGGGAAATGTGCGCGGAACCCCTATTTGTTTATTTTTCTAAATACATTCAAATATGTATCCGCTCATGAG
ACAATAACCCTGATAAATGCTTCAATAATATTGAAAAAGGAAGAGTATGAGTATTCAACATTTCCGTGTC
GCCCTTATTCCCTTTTTTGCGGCATTTTGCCTTCCTGTTTTTGCTCACCCAGAAACGCTGGTGAAAGTAA
AAGATGCTGAAGATCAGTTGGGTGCACGAGTGGGTTACATCGAACTGGATCTCAACAGCGGTAAGATCCT
TGAGAGTTTTCGCCCCGAAGAACGTTTTCCAATGATGAGCACTTTTAAAGTTCTGCTATGTGGCGCGGTA
TTATCCCGTATTGACGCCGGGCAAGAGCAACTCGGTCGCCGCATACACTATTCTCAGAATGACTTGGTTG
AGTACTCACCAGTCACAGAAAAGCATCTTACGGATGGCATGACAGTAAGAGAATTATGCAGTGCTGCCAT
AACCATGAGTGATAACACTGCGGCCAACTTACTTCTGACAACGATCGGAGGACCGAAGGAGCTAACCGCT
TTTTTGCACAACATGGGGGATCATGTAACTCGCCTTGATCGTTGGGAACCGGAGCTGAATGAAGCCATAC
CAAACGACGAGCGTGACACCACGATGCCTGTAGCAATGGCAACAACGTTGCGCAAACTATTAACTGGCGA
ACTACTTACTCTAGCTTCCCGGCAACAATTAATAGACTGGATGGAGGCGGATAAAGTTGCAGGACCACTT
CTGCGCTCGGCCCTTCCGGCTGGCTGGTTTATTGCTGATAAATCTGGAGCCGGTGAGCGTGGGTCTCGCG
GTATCATTGCAGCACTGGGGCCAGATGGTAAGCCCTCCCGTATCGTAGTTATCTACACGACGGGGAGTCA
GGCAACTATGGATGAACGAAATAGACAGATCGCTGAGATAGGTGCCTCACTGATTAAGCATTGGTAACTG
TCAGACCAAGTTTACTCATATATACTTTAGATTGATTTAAAACTTCATTTTTAATTTAAAAGGATCTAGG
TGAAGATCCTTTTTGATAATCTCATGACCAAAATCCCTTAACGTGAGTTTTCGTTCCACTGAGCGTCAGA
CCCCGTAGAAAAGATCAAAGGATCTTCTTGAGATCCTTTTTTTCTGCGCGTAATCTGCTGCTTGCAAACA
AAAAAACCACCGCTACCAGCGGTGGTTTGTTTGCCGGATCAAGAGCTACCAACTCTTTTTCCGAAGGTAA
CTGGCTTCAGCAGAGCGCAGATACCAAATACTGTTCTTCTAGTGTAGCCGTAGTTAGGCCACCACTTCAA
GAACTCTGTAGCACCGCCTACATACCTCGCTCTGCTAATCCTGTTACCAGTGGCTGCTGCCAGTGGCGAT
AAGTCGTGTCTTACCGGGTTGGACTCAAGACGATAGTTACCGGATAAGGCGCAGCGGTCGGGCTGAACGG
GGGGTTCGTGCACACAGCCCAGCTTGGAGCGAACGACCTACACCGAACTGAGATACCTACAGCGTGAGCT
ATGAGAAAGCGCCACGCTTCCCGAAGGGAGAAAGGCGGACAGGTATCCGGTAAGCGGCAGGGTCGGAACA
GGAGAGCGCACGAGGGAGCTTCCAGGGGGAAACGCCTGGTATCTTTATAGTCCTGTCGGGTTTCGCCACC
TCTGACTTGAGCGTCGATTTTTGTGATGCTCGTCAGGGGGGCGGAGCCTATGGAAAAACGCCAGCAACGC
GGCCTTTTTACGGTTCCTGGCCTTTTGCTGGCCTTTTGCTCACATGTTCTTTCCTGCGTTATCCCCTGAT
TCTGTGGATAACCGTATTACCGCCTTTGAGTGAGCTGATACCGCTCGCCGCAGCCGAACGACCGAGCGCA
GCGAGTCAGTGAGCGAGGAAGCGGAAGAGCGCCCAATACGCAAACCGCCTCTCCCCGCGCGTTGGCCGAT
TCATTAATGCAGCTGGCACGACAGGTTTCCCGACTGGAAAGCGGGCAGTGAGCGCAACGCAATTAATGTG
AGTTAGCTCACTCATTAGGCACCCCAGGCTTTACACTTTATGCTTCCGGCTCGTATGTTGTGTGGAATTG
TGAGCGGATAACAATTTCACACAGGAAACAGCTATGACCATGATTACGCCAAGCGCGCAATTAACCCTCA
CTAAAGGGAACAAAAGCTGGAGCTGCAAGC
Features (pLannotate 1.2.2; 31 found; start..end, strand, type, name):
      5..231     +  promoter       RSV promoter: Rous sarcoma virus enhancer/promoter
    232..412     +  LTR            5' LTR (truncated): truncated 5' long terminal repeat (LTR) from HIV-1
    459..584     +  misc_feature   HIV-1 Ψ: packaging signal of human immunodeficiency virus type 1
    568..931     +  CDS            HIV-1 gag (fragment): gag protein from human immunodeficiency virus 1; gag
   1077..1310    +  misc_feature   RRE: The Rev response element (RRE) of HIV-1 allows for Rev-dependent mRNA export from the nucleus to the cytoplasm.
   1687..1713    +  CDS            Rev (fragment): human immunodeficiency virus 1 (HIV-1) Rev protein; rev; enhances nuclear export of unspliced and incompletely spliced viral mRNAs
   1720..1743    +  promoter       SV40 promoter (fragment): SV40 early promoter
   1744..1815    +  promoter       SV40 promoter (fragment): SV40 enhancer and early promoter
   1839..1974    +  rep_origin     SV40 ori: SV40 origin of replication
   2020..2616    +  CDS            PuroR (fragment): puromycin N-acetyltransferase; pac from Streptomyces; confers resistance to puromycin
   2665..2782    +  misc_feature   cPPT/CTS: central polypurine tract and central termination sequence of HIV-1
   2847..2913    +  CDS            small t antigen (fragment): SV40 (simian virus 40) small t antigen
   2920..4098    +  promoter       EF-1α promoter: strong constitutive promoter for human elongation factor EF-1α
   4106..4465    +  CDS            ZNF23 (fragment): ZNF23_HUMAN - Also known as KOX16, ZNF359, ZNF612. Experimental evidence at protein level: Swiss-Prot protein existence level 1. May be involved in transcriptional regulation. May have a role in embryonic development. From Homo sapiens (Human).
   5885..5938    +  promoter       U6 promoter (fragment): RNA polymerase III promoter for human U6 snRNA
   5980..6568    +  misc_feature   WPRE: woodchuck hepatitis virus posttranscriptional regulatory element
   6619..6638    +  misc_feature   cPPT/CTS (fragment): central polypurine tract and central termination sequence of HIV-1
   6640..6873    +  LTR            3' LTR (ΔU3): self-inactivating 3' long terminal repeat (LTR) from HIV-1
   6951..7072    +  polyA_signal   SV40 poly(A) signal: SV40 polyadenylation signal
   7112..7247    +  rep_origin     SV40 ori: SV40 origin of replication
   7268..7286    -  promoter       T7 promoter: promoter for bacteriophage T7 RNA polymerase
   7294..7449    +  CDS            lacZα (fragment): LacZα fragment of β-galactosidase; lacZ fragment
   7454..7882    +  rep_origin     f1 ori (sequence partly withheld): f1 bacteriophage origin of replication; arrow indicates direction of (+) strand synthesis
   7935..8039    +  promoter       AmpR promoter: bla
   8040..8900    +  CDS            AmpR: β-lactamase; bla; confers resistance to ampicillin, carbenicillin, and related antibiotics
   9071..9659    +  rep_origin     ori: high-copy-number ColE1/pMB1/pBR322/pUC origin of replication
   9842..9934    +  CDS            lacI (fragment): lac repressor; lacI; The lac repressor binds to the lac operator to inhibit transcription in E. coli. This inhibition can be relieved by adding lactose or isopropyl-β-D-thiogalactopyranoside (IPTG).
   9947..9968    +  protein_bind   CAP binding site: CAP binding activates transcription in the presence of cAMP. E. coli catabolite activator protein
   9983..10013   +  promoter       lac promoter: promoter for the E. coli lac operon
  10021..10037   +  protein_bind   lac operator: The lac repressor binds to the lac operator to inhibit transcription in E. coli. This inhibition can be relieved by adding lactose or isopropyl-β-D-thiogalactopyranoside (IPTG). lac repressor encoded by lacI
  10082..10100   +  promoter       T3 promoter: promoter for bacteriophage T3 RNA polymerase
