[The description below was written by a language model from this plasmid's Addgene catalogue record and pLannotate feature annotations shown in this document.]
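Description:
TFORF1766 is a third-generation-style, self-inactivating lentiviral expression plasmid built on the pLX_TRC317 backbone. It belongs to a barcoded library of human transcription factor open reading frames. It is propagated in E. coli through a high-copy ColE1/pUC-type origin with ampicillin selection (AmpR under its own bla promoter). The backbone also carries an f1 origin and remnants of a lac/T3/T7 cloning region. The depositor notes that the plasmid can recombine, which is a common concern for LTR-containing vectors.

The viral portion starts with an RSV promoter fused to a truncated HIV-1 5' LTR, which drives genomic RNA production in packaging cells. This is followed by the Ψ packaging signal with a gag fragment, the RRE for Rev-dependent export, and a cPPT/CTS. It ends with a WPRE and a ΔU3 3' LTR, followed by an SV40 poly(A) signal. Two expression units sit within the provirus. An SV40 early promoter drives puromycin N-acetyltransferase for selection of transduced mammalian cells, and a full EF-1α promoter drives the human ZNF23 ORF, a zinc finger protein with a putative role in transcriptional regulation. The annotation tool matched only the first few hundred bases after the promoter to ZNF23. The catalogue lists an insert of about 1.9 kb corresponding to particular transcript isoforms, which fits the unannotated span before the WPRE. The unique 24-bp barcode described for the collection is not annotated, so its position is not stated in the record.

The construct is intended for constitutive ZNF23 overexpression. It is particularly suited to pooled lentiviral screens, where reading the barcode identifies which transcription factor each cell received, as in directed-differentiation studies.
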