Addgene plasmid #143977: TFORF1766
Purpose: Lentiviral vector for overexpressing transcription factor ORFs with unique 24-bp barcodes. Barcodes facilitate identification of transcription factors in pooled screens.
Depositing lab: Feng Zhang. Depositing organization: Broad Institute. Publication: A transcription factor atlas of directed differentiation. Joung J, Ma S, Tay T, Geiger-Schuller KR, Kirchgatterer PC, Verdine VK, Guo B, Arias-Garcia MA, Allen WE, Singh A, Kuksenko O, Abudayyeh OO, Gootenberg JS, Fu Z, Macrae RK, Buenrostro JD, Regev A, Zhang F. Cell. 2023 Jan 5;186(1):209-229.e26. doi: 10.1016/j.cell.2022.11.026. PubMed 36608654.
Backbone
  Vector backbone: pLX_TRC317
  Backbone manufacturer: Broad Institute Genetic Perturbation Platform
  Backbone size w/o insert (bp): 8264
  Vector type: Mammalian Expression, Lentiviral
  Selectable markers: Puromycin
Growth in bacteria
  Bacterial resistance: Ampicillin, 100 μg/mL
  Growth temperature: 37°C
  Growth strain: NEB Stable
  Copy number: High Copy
Gene/Insert
  Gene/Insert name: ZNF23
  Species: H. sapiens (human)
  Insert size (bp): 1859
  Entrez Gene: ZNF23 (a.k.a. KOX16, ZNF359, ZNF612, Zfp612, MGC57283)
  Promoter: EF1a
  Cloning method: Unknown
  Sequencing primers: 5′ GGGTGGAGACTGAAGTTAGGCCAG; 3′ CACATAGCGTAAAAGGAGCAACATAG
Terms and licenses: Academic/Nonprofit Terms; Industry Terms: Not Available to Industry
Depositor comments: NM_001304493,NM_001304494,ENST00000564528 . The transcription factor ORF portion of this plasmid was synthesized by Genewiz. Please test multiple small colonies in case of plasmid recombination. To make this collection available in a timely manner, a portion of this collection was not fully sequenced by Addgene. If an Addgene verified full plasmid sequence is not available, please contact us prior to placing an order to request the full sequence.
How to cite: TFORF1766 was a gift from Feng Zhang (Addgene plasmid # 143977 ; http://n2t.net/addgene:143977 ; RRID:Addgene_143977)
