>Addgene plasmid #143977 | TFORF1766 | depositor partial sequence | sequence record 284058 | Insert
ACCGCCACCATGTATGAAGGAAAAGAGAATGTATCATTTGAACTTCAAAGAGACTTTTCCCAGGAAACAG
ACTTTTCAGAAGCCTCTCTTCTAGAGAAACAACAGGAAGTCCACTCAGCAGGAAATATAAAGAAGGAGAA
GAGCAACACCATTGATGGAACAGTGAAAGATGAGACAAGCCCCGTGGAGGAGTGTTTTTTTAGTCAAAGT
TCAAACTCATATCAGTGTCATACCATCACTGGAGAGCAGCCCTCTGGGTGTACAGGATTGGGGAAATCCA
TCAGCTTTGATACAAAACTCGTGAAGCATGAAATAATTAATTCTGAGGAAAGACCTTTCAAATGTGAAGA
ATTAGTAGAGCCCTTTAGGTGTGACTCTCAACTTATTCAACATCAAGAGAACAACACTGAGGAAAAGCCT
TATCAGTGTTCGGAGTGTGGCAAAGCTTTCAGCATTAATGAGAAATTAATTTGGCATCAGAGACTTCACA
GTGGGGAGAAACCCTTCAAATGTGTGGAGTGTGGGAAAAGCTTCAGCTACAGTTCCCATTATATCACACA
TCAGACAATCCACAGTGGGGAGAAGCCCTATCAGTGTAAGATGTGTGGGAAGGCCTTCAGTGTTAATGGA
AGCCTAAGTAGGCATCAGAGAATCCATACGGGAGAGAAGCCCTATCAGTGCAAGGAATGTGGAAATGGCT
TCAGCTGTAGTTCTGCATATATTACACATCAGAGAGTCCACACTGGAGAGAAACCTTACGAGTGTAATGA
CTGTGGGAAAGCGTTCAATGTTAATGCAAAATTAATTCAACATCAGAGAATCCATACTGGAGAGAAACCT
TATGAATGTAATGAATGTGGAAAAGGCTTCAGGTGCAGCTCCCAGCTTAGGCAGCATCAGAGCATCCACA
CAGGAGAAAAGCCCTATCAGTGTAAAGAGTGTGGAAAAGGCTTCAATAATAATACAAAACTCATTCAGCA
TCAGAGAATCCACACAGGTGAGAAACCCTATGAATGCACTGAATGTGGAAAAGCCTTCAGTGTCAAAGGG
AAGTTAATCCAACACCAGAGAATTCACACAGGCGAGAAACCCTATGAGTGTAATGAATGCGGGAAAGCCT
TCAGATGTAACTCCCAATTTCGGCAGCATCTGAGAATTCACACTGGGGAGAAGCCCTATGAGTGTAATGA
GTGTGGAAAGGCCTTCAGCGTTAATGGGAAACTAATGCGGCATCAGAGAATTCACACTGGGGAGAAACCT
TTTGAATGTAATGAGTGTGGGAGATGCTTTACTTCTAAAAGAAACCTACTTGATCATCACCGAATCCATA
CTGGAGAAAAGCCCTATCAATGTAAGGAATGTGGGAAAGCCTTCAGTATCAATGCCAAACTAACTAGGCA
TCAGAGGATACATACTGGGGAGAAACCTTTCAAATGTATGGAATGTGAGAAAGCATTCAGCTGTAGTTCT
AACTATATTGTGCACCAGAGAATCCATACAGGAGAGAAACCCTTTCAGTGTAAGGAGTGTGGAAAAGCCT
TCCATGTTAATGCCCATTTAATTCGGCATCAGAGAAGCCACACTGGGGAGAAACCCTTCAGATGTGTGGA
ATGTGGCAAAGGCTTCAGCTTTAGTTCTGACTACATTATACATCAGACAGTCCACACTTGGAAGAAACCC
TATATGTGTAGTGTGTGTGGGAAAGCATTCAGGTTTAGCTTCCAGCTCAGTCAGCATCAGAGTGTCCATA
GTGAAGGAAAATCCTAGTAATGAACTAGTCCGTAACTTGAAAGTATTTCGATTTCTTGGCTTTATATATC
TTGTGGAAAGGACGATTCACACCATATGGTACCGTGCTC
