>Addgene plasmid #143977 | TFORF1766 | depositor partial sequence | sequence record 284059 | Barcode
TTCACACCATATGGTACCGTGCTC
